Addgene plasmid #91779: pGP-CMV-GCaMP3-373
Purpose: Mammalian expression of low affinity calcium-sensing fluorescent protein
Depositing lab: Douglas Kim & GENIE Project. Depositing organization: HHMI, Janelia Research Campus. Publication: Axonal Endoplasmic Reticulum Ca2+ Content Controls Release Probability in CNS Nerve Terminals. de Juan-Sanz J, Holt GT, Schreiter ER, de Juan F, Kim DS, Ryan TA. Neuron. 2017 Jan 30. pii: S0896-6273(17)30034-X. doi: 10.1016/j.neuron.2017.01.010. PubMed 28162809.
Backbone
  Vector backbone: pEGFP-N1
  Backbone manufacturer: Clontech
  Backbone size w/o insert (bp): 3955
  Total vector size (bp): 5308
  Vector type: Mammalian Expression
  Selectable markers: Neomycin (select with G418)
Growth in bacteria
  Bacterial resistance: Kanamycin, 50 μg/mL
  Growth temperature: 37°C
  Growth strain: DH5alpha
  Copy number: High Copy
Gene/Insert
  Gene/Insert name: GCaMP3-373 (alt names: GCaMP3-D324G D360G D397G D435G; GCaMP3 variant 5.19)
  Species: R. norvegicus (rat), G. gallus (chicken); A. victoria
  Insert size (bp): 1353
  Promoter: CMV
  Tag / fusion protein: 6xHis (N terminal on insert); T7 epitope (N terminal on insert); Xpress tag (N terminal on insert)
  Cloning method: Restriction Enzyme; 5′ cloning site BglII (not destroyed); 3′ cloning site NotI (not destroyed)
  Sequencing primers: 5′ CMV Forward; 3′ SV40pA-R
Terms and licenses: Academic/Nonprofit Terms; Industry Terms: Not Available to Industry
How to cite: pGP-CMV-GCaMP3-373 was a gift from Douglas Kim & GENIE Project (Addgene plasmid # 91779 ; http://n2t.net/addgene:91779 ; RRID:Addgene_91779)
