[The description below was written by a language model from this plasmid's Addgene catalogue record and pLannotate feature annotations shown in this document.]
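Description:
pGP-CMV-GCaMP3-373 is a 5.3 kb mammalian expression plasmid built on the Clontech pEGFP-N1 backbone, in which a 1,353 bp calcium-sensor coding sequence has been placed between the BglII and NotI sites. It replicates at high copy in E. coli from a ColE1/pUC-type origin and also carries an f1 phage origin. A single Tn5 NeoR/KanR (aminoglycoside phosphotransferase) gene serves both hosts. The bacterial AmpR (bla) promoter drives it for kanamycin selection, and the adjacent SV40 enhancer/early promoter drives it in mammalian cells for G418 selection, with an HSV TK polyadenylation signal terminating the cassette.

The payload is GCaMP3-373, also called GCaMP3 variant 5.19, a GCaMP3 derivative carrying four aspartate-to-glycine substitutions (D324G, D360G, D397G, D435G). GCaMP sensors are fusions of a circularly permuted GFP with calmodulin and a calmodulin-binding peptide, which fits the mixed A. victoria, rat and chicken origin listed for the insert. Calcium binding increases their fluorescence. The record describes this variant as low affinity, and it carries N-terminal 6xHis, T7 epitope and Xpress tags. Expression is driven by the human CMV immediate-early enhancer and promoter and terminated by the SV40 poly(A) signal. The automated annotation labels the open reading frame as GCaMP6f, which reflects similarity within the GCaMP family rather than the identity stated in the catalogue. The short "large T antigen", ble and bGH poly(A) fragments in the table appear to be partial backbone matches rather than functional elements.

The plasmid is intended for transfection into mammalian cells to express a low-affinity calcium indicator. The associated publication concerns calcium content of the axonal endoplasmic reticulum in nerve terminals, although no organelle-targeting sequence is recorded for this construct.
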