Features (pLannotate 1.2.2; 14 found; start..end, strand, type, name):
     61..364     +  enhancer       CMV enhancer: human cytomegalovirus immediate early enhancer
    365..568     +  promoter       CMV promoter: human cytomegalovirus (CMV) immediate early promoter
    591..616     +  misc_feature   MCS (fragment): multiple cloning site
    622..1974    +  CDS            GCaMP6f: improved fluorescent protein-based calcium sensor (Chen et al., 2013)
   1990..2073    +  CDS            large T antigen (fragment): large T antigen from SV40 (simian virus 40)
   2096..2217    +  polyA_signal   SV40 poly(A) signal: SV40 polyadenylation signal
   2251..2679    -  rep_origin     f1 ori (sequence partly withheld): f1 bacteriophage origin of replication; arrow indicates direction of (+) strand synthesis
   2706..2810    +  promoter       AmpR promoter: bla
   2812..3169    +  promoter       SV40 promoter: SV40 enhancer and early promoter
   3204..3998    +  CDS            NeoR/KanR: aminoglycoside phosphotransferase from Tn5; aph(3')-II (or nptII); confers resistance to neomycin, kanamycin, and G418 (Geneticin®)
   4019..4171    +  CDS            ble (fragment): BLE_KLEPN - Experimental evidence at protein level: Swiss-Prot protein existence level 1. Binding protein with a strong affinity to the bleomycin family of antibiotics. Binds to CL990; an antimitotic-antibiotic compound. From Klebsiella pneumoniae.
   4230..4277    +  polyA_signal   HSV TK poly(A) signal: herpes simplex virus thymidine kinase polyadenylation signal (Cole and Stacy, 1985)
   4368..4384    -  polyA_signal   bGH poly(A) signal (fragment): bovine growth hormone polyadenylation signal
   4606..5194    +  rep_origin     ori: high-copy-number ColE1/pMB1/pBR322/pUC origin of replication
>Addgene plasmid #91779 | pGP-CMV-GCaMP3-373 | addgene full sequence | sequence record 178991 | Addgene NGS Result
TAGTTATTAATAGTAATCAATTACGGGGTCATTAGTTCATAGCCCATATATGGAGTTCCGCGTTACATAA
CTTACGGTAAATGGCCCGCCTGGCTGACCGCCCAACGACCCCCGCCCATTGACGTCAATAATGACGTATG
TTCCCATAGTAACGCCAATAGGGACTTTCCATTGACGTCAATGGGTGGAGTATTTACGGTAAACTGCCCA
CTTGGCAGTACATCAAGTGTATCATATGCCAAGTACGCCCCCTATTGACGTCAATGACGGTAAATGGCCC
GCCTGGCATTATGCCCAGTACATGACCTTATGGGACTTTCCTACTTGGCAGTACATCTACGTATTAGTCA
TCGCTATTACCATGGTGATGCGGTTTTGGCAGTACATCAATGGGCGTGGATAGCGGTTTGACTCACGGGG
ATTTCCAAGTCTCCACCCCATTGACGTCAATGGGAGTTTGTTTTGGCACCAAAATCAACGGGACTTTCCA
AAATGTCGTAACAACTCCGCCCCATTGACGCAAATGGGCGGTAGGCGTGTACGGTGGGAGGTCTATATAA
GCAGAGCTGGTTTAGTGAACCGTCAGATCCGCTAGCGCTACCGGACTCAGATCTCGCCACCATGGGTTCT
CATCATCATCATCATCATGGTATGGCTAGCATGACTGGTGGACAGCAAATGGGTCGGGATCTGTACGACG
ATGACGATAAGGATCTCGCCACCATGGTCGACTCATCACGTCGTAAGTGGAATAAGACAGGTCACGCAGT
CAGAGCTATAGGTCGGCTGAGCTCACTCGAGAACGTCTATATCAAGGCCGACAAGCAGAAGAACGGCATC
AAGGCGAACTTCAAGATCCGCCACAACATCGAGGACGGCGGCGTGCAGCTCGCCTACCACTACCAGCAGA
ACACCCCCATCGGCGACGGCCCCGTGCTGCTGCCCGACAACCACTACCTGAGCGTGCAGTCCAAACTTTC
GAAAGACCCCAACGAGAAGCGCGATCACATGGTCCTGCTGGAGTTCGTGACCGCCGCCGGGATCACTCTC
GGCATGGACGAGCTGTACAAGGGCGGTACCGGAGGGAGCATGGTGAGCAAGGGCGAGGAGCTGTTCACCG
GGGTGGTGCCCATCCTGGTCGAGCTGGACGGCGACGTAAACGGCCACAAGTTCAGCGTGTCCGGCGAGGG
TGAGGGCGATGCCACCTACGGCAAGCTGACCCTGAAGTTCATCTGCACCACCGGCAAGCTGCCCGTGCCC
TGGCCCACCCTCGTGACCACCCTGACCTACGGCGTGCAGTGCTTCAGCCGCTACCCCGACCACATGAAGC
AGCACGACTTCTTCAAGTCCGCCATGCCCGAAGGCTACATCCAGGAGCGCACCATCTTCTTCAAGGACGA
CGGCAACTACAAGACCCGCGCCGAGGTGAAGTTCGAGGGCGACACCCTGGTGAACCGCATCGAGCTGAAG
GGCATCGACTTCAAGGAGGACGGCAACATCCTGGGGCACAAGCTGGAGTACAACACGCGTGACCAACTGA
CTGAAGAGCAGATCGCAGAATTTAAAGAGGCTTTCTCCCTATTTGACAAGGGCGGGGATGGGACAATAAC
AACCAAGGAGCTGGGGACGGTGATGCGGTCTCTGGGGCAGAACCCCACAGAAGCAGAGCTGCAGGACATG
ATCAATGAAGTAGATGCCGGCGGTGACGGCACAATCGACTTCCCTGAGTTCCTGACAATGATGGCAAGAA
AAATGAAAGACACAGACAGTGAAGAAGAAATTAGAGAAGCGTTCCGTGTGTTTGATAAGGGTGGCAATGG
CTACATCAGTGCAGCAGAGCTTCGCCACGTGATGACAAACCTTGGAGAGAAGTTAACAGATGAAGAGGTT
GATGAAATGATCAGGGAAGCAGACATCGATGGGGGTGGTCAGGTAAACTACGAAGAGTTTGTACAAATGA
TGACAGCGAAGTGAGCGGCCGCGACTCTAGATCATAATCAGCCATACCACATTTGTAGAGGTTTTACTTG
CTTTAAAAAACCTCCCACACCTCCCCCTGAACCTGAAACATAAAATGAATGCAATTGTTGTTGTTAACTT
GTTTATTGCAGCTTATAATGGTTACAAATAAAGCAATAGCATCACAAATTTCACAAATAAAGCATTTTTT
TCACTGCATTCTAGTTGTGGTTTGTCCAAACTCATCAATGTATCTTAAGGCGTAAATTGTAAGCGTTAAT
ATTTTGTTAAAATTCGCGTTAAATTTTTGTTAAATCAGCTCATTTTTTAACCAATAGGCCGAAATCGGCA
AAATCCCTTATAAATCAAAAGAATAGACCGAGATAGGGT
[37 nt withheld, positions 2350-2386]
AAAGAACGTGGACTCCAACGTCAAAGG
[49 nt withheld, positions 2414-2462]
T
[91 nt withheld, positions 2464-2554]
G
[124 nt withheld, positions 2556-2679]
CAGGTGGCACTTTTCGGGGAAATGTGCGCGGAACCCCTATTTGTTTATTTTTCTAAATACATTCAAATAT
GTATCCGCTCATGAGACAATAACCCTGATAAATGCTTCAATAATATTGAAAAAGGAAGAGTCCTGAGGCG
GAAAGAACCAGCTGTGGAATGTGTGTCAGTTAGGGTGTGGAAAGTCCCCAGGCTCCCCAGCAGGCAGAAG
TATGCAAAGCATGCATCTCAATTAGTCAGCAACCAGGTGTGGAAAGTCCCCAGGCTCCCCAGCAGGCAGA
AGTATGCAAAGCATGCATCTCAATTAGTCAGCAACCATAGTCCCGCCCCTAACTCCGCCCATCCCGCCCC
TAACTCCGCCCAGTTCCGCCCATTCTCCGCCCCATGGCTGACTAATTTTTTTTATTTATGCAGAGGCCGA
GGCCGCCTCGGCCTCTGAGCTATTCCAGAAGTAGTGAGGAGGCTTTTTTGGAGGCCTAGGCTTTTGCAAA
GATCGATCAAGAGACAGGATGAGGATCGTTTCGCATGATTGAACAAGATGGATTGCACGCAGGTTCTCCG
GCCGCTTGGGTGGAGAGGCTATTCGGCTATGACTGGGCACAACAGACAATCGGCTGCTCTGATGCCGCCG
TGTTCCGGCTGTCAGCGCAGGGGCGCCCGGTTCTTTTTGTCAAGACCGACCTGTCCGGTGCCCTGAATGA
ACTGCAAGACGAGGCAGCGCGGCTATCGTGGCTGGCCACGACGGGCGTTCCTTGCGCAGCTGTGCTCGAC
GTTGTCACTGAAGCGGGAAGGGACTGGCTGCTATTGGGCGAAGTGCCGGGGCAGGATCTCCTGTCATCTC
ACCTTGCTCCTGCCGAGAAAGTATCCATCATGGCTGATGCAATGCGGCGGCTGCATACGCTTGATCCGGC
TACCTGCCCATTCGACCACCAAGCGAAACATCGCATCGAGCGAGCACGTACTCGGATGGAAGCCGGTCTT
GTCGATCAGGATGATCTGGACGAAGAGCATCAGGGGCTCGCGCCAGCCGAACTGTTCGCCAGGCTCAAGG
CGAGCATGCCCGACGGCGAGGATCTCGTCGTGACCCATGGCGATGCCTGCTTGCCGAATATCATGGTGGA
AAATGGCCGCTTTTCTGGATTCATCGACTGTGGCCGGCTGGGTGTGGCGGACCGCTATCAGGACATAGCG
TTGGCTACCCGTGATATTGCTGAAGAGCTTGGCGGCGAATGGGCTGACCGCTTCCTCGTGCTTTACGGTA
TCGCCGCTCCCGATTCGCAGCGCATCGCCTTCTATCGCCTTCTTGACGAGTTCTTCTGAGCGGGACTCTG
GGGTTCGAAATGACCGACCAAGCGACGCCCAACCTGCCATCACGAGATTTCGATTCCACCGCCGCCTTCT
ATGAAAGGTTGGGCTTCGGAATCGTTTTCCGGGACGCCGGCTGGATGATCCTCCAGCGCGGGGATCTCAT
GCTGGAGTTCTTCGCCCACCCTAGGGGGAGGCTAACTGAAACACGGAAGGAGACAATACCGGAAGGAACC
CGCGCTATGACGGCAATAAAAAGACAGAATAAAACGCACGGTGTTGGGTCGTTTGTTCATAAACGCGGGG
TTCGGTCCCAGGGCTGGCACTCTGTCGATACCCCACCGAGACCCCATTGGGGCCAATACGCCCGCGTTTC
TTCCTTTTCCCCACCCCACCCCCCAAGTTCGGGTGAAGGCCCAGGGCTCGCAGCCAACGTCGGGGCGGCA
GGCCCTGCCATAGCCTCAGGTTACTCATATATACTTTAGATTGATTTAAAACTTCATTTTTAATTTAAAA
GGATCTAGGTGAAGATCCTTTTTGATAATCTCATGACCAAAATCCCTTAACGTGAGTTTTCGTTCCACTG
AGCGTCAGACCCCGTAGAAAAGATCAAAGGATCTTCTTGAGATCCTTTTTTTCTGCGCGTAATCTGCTGC
TTGCAAACAAAAAAACCACCGCTACCAGCGGTGGTTTGTTTGCCGGATCAAGAGCTACCAACTCTTTTTC
CGAAGGTAACTGGCTTCAGCAGAGCGCAGATACCAAATACTGTTCTTCTAGTGTAGCCGTAGTTAGGCCA
CCACTTCAAGAACTCTGTAGCACCGCCTACATACCTCGCTCTGCTAATCCTGTTACCAGTGGCTGCTGCC
AGTGGCGATAAGTCGTGTCTTACCGGGTTGGACTCAAGACGATAGTTACCGGATAAGGCGCAGCGGTCGG
GCTGAACGGGGGGTTCGTGCACACAGCCCAGCTTGGAGCGAACGACCTACACCGAACTGAGATACCTACA
GCGTGAGCTATGAGAAAGCGCCACGCTTCCCGAAGGGAGAAAGGCGGACAGGTATCCGGTAAGCGGCAGG
GTCGGAACAGGAGAGCGCACGAGGGAGCTTCCAGGGGGAAACGCCTGGTATCTTTATAGTCCTGTCGGGT
TTCGCCACCTCTGACTTGAGCGTCGATTTTTGTGATGCTCGTCAGGGGGGCGGAGCCTATGGAAAAACGC
CAGCAACGCGGCCTTTTTACGGTTCCTGGCCTTTTGCTGGCCTTTTGCTCACATGTTCTTTCCTGCGTTA
TCCCCTGATTCTGTGGATAACCGTATTACCGCCATGCAT
